>Addgene plasmid #84307 | pISH-Barx2 | addgene full sequence | sequence record 166091 | Addgene Assembled Sequence
GGGCGAATTGGGCCCGACGTCGCATGCTCCCGGCCGCCATGGCGGCCGCGGGAATTCGATTAGACAGAAC
AGCCCACGCCCAGGCAGAAGAAACCACGCAGAAGTCGCACCATCTTCACCGAGCTGCAGCTCATGGGCCT
AGAGAAGAAATTCCAGAAGCAGAAGTATTTGTCTACCCCAGACAGGTTGGACTTGGCCCAGTCTCTGGGA
CTCACTCAGCTGCAAGTGAAGACTTGGTATCAGAATCGCAGGATGAAATGGAAGAAGATGGTCCTTAAAG
GTGGACAGGAAGCACCCACAAAACCTAAGGGGCGCCCTAAGAAGAATTCCATTCCCACATCAGAGGAGAT
TGAAGCTGAAGAGAAGATGAACAGCCAGGCTCAGAGCCAGGAGCTGCTGGAATCCTCGGAGAGACAGGAG
GAGCCCTGTGATACCCAGGAGCCCAAAGCGTGCCTTGTCCCCTTGGAGGTGGCAGAACCTATTCACCAGC
CCCAGGAGTTATCAGAAGCTTCCTCTGAACCCCCACCATTAAGCTAAAATAAAGTTCTTTGAGGGGAAGG
GGGAGCTGGGAAGAAGGGAAGAGAGAGGCAAGGAGAATGAGGGAGAGAAGACCTCTAAAGACTAGTAACG
TGGGTAGAGGAGCACTTCTGGTCTCCCACGTCCCAGCGTCATTTTCATCGGAAGCATTTGATGAAGACTC
GATTGTGTGGGACTTAACCTTCTTGCAAGGCTGTGTTAGGCACAGATACCCTTCTGTAAGGGAGATAGCG
CCTTGGATCTGATTGCCCAGGCTTGGGTGATAGCTGCAGGGCTGGCTACAGCAGCTCCGCTGGCCTGCAG
CAAGGGCTGCTCTTCTCCCTCCAATCACTAGTGAATTCGCGGCCGCCTGCAGGTCGACCATATGGGAGAG
CTCCCAACGCGTTGGATGCATAGCTTGAGTATTCTATAGTGTCACCTAAATAGCTTGGCGTAATCATGGT
CATAGCTGTTTCCTGTGTGAAATTGTTATCCGCTCACAATTCCACACAACATACGAGCCGGAAGCATAAA
GTGTAAAGCCTGGGGTGCCTAATGAGTGAGCTAACTCACATTAATTGCGTTGCGCTCACTGCCCGCTTTC
CAGTCGGGAAACCTGTCGTGCCAGCTGCATTAATGAATCGGCCAACGCGCGGGGAGAGGCGGTTTGCGTA
TTGGGCGCTCTTCCGCTTCCTCGCTCACTGACTCGCTGCGCTCGGTCGTTCGGCTGCGGCGAGCGGTATC
AGCTCACTCAAAGGCGGTAATACGGTTATCCACAGAATCAGGGGATAACGCAGGAAAGAACATGTGAGCA
AAAGGCCAGCAAAAGGCCAGGAACCGTAAAAAGGCCGCGTTGCTGGCGTTTTTCCATAGGCTCCGCCCCC
CTGACGAGCATCACAAAAATCGACGCTCAAGTCAGAGGTGGCGAAACCCGACAGGACTATAAAGATACCA
GGCGTTTCCCCCTGGAAGCTCCCTCGTGCGCTCTCCTGTTCCGACCCTGCCGCTTACCGGATACCTGTCC
GCCTTTCTCCCTTCGGGAAGCGTGGCGCTTTCTCATAGCTCACGCTGTAGGTATCTCAGTTCGGTGTAGG
TCGTTCGCTCCAAGCTGGGCTGTGTGCACGAACCCCCCGTTCAGCCCGACCGCTGCGCCTTATCCGGTAA
CTATCGTCTTGAGTCCAACCCGGTAAGACACGACTTATCGCCACTGGCAGCAGCCACTGGTAACAGGATT
AGCAGAGCGAGGTATGTAGGCGGTGCTACAGAGTTCTTGAAGTGGTGGCCTAACTACGGCTACACTAGAA
GAACAGTATTTGGTATCTGCGCTCTGCTGAAGCCAGTTACCTTCGGAAAAAGAGTTGGTAGCTCTTGATC
CGGCAAACAAACCACCGCTGGTAGCGGTGGTTTTTTTGTTTGCAAGCAGCAGATTACGCGCAGAAAAAAA
GGATCTCAAGAAGATCCTTTGATCTTTTCTACGGGGTCTGACGCTCAGTGGAACGAAAACTCACGTTAAG
GGATTTTGGTCATGAGATTATCAAAAAGGATCTTCACCTAGATCCTTTTAAATTAAAAATGAAGTTTTAA
ATCAATCTAAAGTATATATGAGTAAACTTGGTCTGACAGTTACCAATGCTTAATCAGTGAGGCACCTATC
TCAGCGATCTGTCTATTTCGTTCATCCATAGTTGCCTGACTCCCCGTCGTGTAGATAACTACGATACGGG
AGGGCTTACCATCTGGCCCCAGTGCTGCAATGATACCGCGAGACCCACGCTCACCGGCTCCAGATTTATC
AGCAATAAACCAGCCAGCCGGAAGGGCCGAGCGCAGAAGTGGTCCTGCAACTTTATCCGCCTCCATCCAG
TCTATTAATTGTTGCCGGGAAGCTAGAGTAAGTAGTTCGCCAGTTAATAGTTTGCGCAACGTTGTTGCCA
TTGCTACAGGCATCGTGGTGTCACGCTCGTCGTTTGGTATGGCTTCATTCAGCTCCGGTTCCCAACGATC
AAGGCGAGTTACATGATCCCCCATGTTGTGCAAAAAAGCGGTTAGCTCCTTCGGTCCTCCGATCGTTGTC
AGAAGTAAGTTGGCCGCAGTGTTATCACTCATGGTTATGGCAGCACTGCATAATTCTCTTACTGTCATGC
CATCCGTAAGATGCTTTTCTGTGACTGGTGAGTACTCAACCAAGTCATTCTGAGAATAGTGTATGCGGCG
ACCGAGTTGCTCTTGCCCGGCGTCAATACGGGATAATACCGCGCCACATAGCAGAACTTTAAAAGTGCTC
ATCATTGGAAAACGTTCTTCGGGGCGAAAACTCTCAAGGATCTTACCGCTGTTGAGATCCAGTTCGATGT
AACCCACTCGTGCACCCAACTGATCTTCAGCATCTTTTACTTTCACCAGCGTTTCTGGGTGAGCAAAAAC
AGGAAGGCAAAATGCCGCAAAAAAGGGAATAAGGGCGACACGGAAATGTTGAATACTCATACTCTTCCTT
TTTCAATATTATTGAAGCATTTATCAGGGTTATTGTCTCATGAGCGGATACATATTTGAATGTATTTAGA
AAAATAAACAAATAGGGGTTCCGCGCACATTTCCCCGAAAAGTGCCACCTGATGCGGTGTGAAATACCGC
ACAGATGCGTAAGGAGAAAATACCGCATCAGGAAATTGTAAGCGTTAATATTTTGTTAAAATTCGCGTTA
AATTTTTGTTAAATCAGCTCATTTTTTAACCAATAGGCCGAAATCGGCAAAATCCCTTATAAATCAAAAG
AATAGACCGAGATAGGGT
[37 nt withheld, positions 3309-3345]
AAAGAACGTGGACTCCAACGTCAAAGG
[49 nt withheld, positions 3373-3421]
T
[91 nt withheld, positions 3423-3513]
G
[124 nt withheld, positions 3515-3638]
CCATTCGCCATTCAGGCTGCGCAACTGTTGGGAAGGGCGATCGGTGCGGGCCTCTTCGCTATTACGCCAG
CTGGCGAAAGGGGGATGTGCTGCAAGGCGATTAAGTTGGGTAACGCCAGGGTTTTCCCAGTCACGACGTT
GTAAAACGACGGCCAGTGAATTGTAATACGACTCACTATA
Features (pLannotate 1.2.2; 14 found; start..end, strand, type, name):
     64..534     +  CDS            BARX2 (fragment): BARX2_HUMAN - Experimental evidence at protein level: Swiss-Prot protein existence level 1. Transcription factor. Binds optimally to the DNA consensus sequence 5'-YYTAATGRTTTTY-3'. May control the expression of neural adhesion molecules such as L1 or Ng-CAM during embryonic development of both the central and peripherical nervous system. May be involved in controlling adhesive processes in keratinizing epithelia (By similarity). From Homo sapiens (Human).
    833..931     -  CDS            VESPI_VESMG (fragment): Experimental evidence at protein level: Swiss-Prot protein existence level 1. Shows contractile activity on isolated ileum smooth muscle. From Vespa magnifica (Hornet).
    943..961     -  promoter       SP6 promoter: promoter for bacteriophage SP6 RNA polymerase
   1003..1019    -  protein_bind   lac operator: The lac repressor binds to the lac operator to inhibit transcription in E. coli. This inhibition can be relieved by adding lactose or isopropyl-β-D-thiogalactopyranoside (IPTG). lac repressor encoded by lacI
   1027..1057    -  promoter       lac promoter: promoter for the E. coli lac operon
   1072..1093    -  protein_bind   CAP binding site: CAP binding activates transcription in the presence of cAMP. E. coli catabolite activator protein
   1106..1198    -  CDS            lacI (fragment): lac repressor; lacI; The lac repressor binds to the lac operator to inhibit transcription in E. coli. This inhibition can be relieved by adding lactose or isopropyl-β-D-thiogalactopyranoside (IPTG).
   1381..1969    -  rep_origin     ori: high-copy-number ColE1/pMB1/pBR322/pUC origin of replication
   2140..3000    -  CDS            AmpR: β-lactamase; bla; confers resistance to ampicillin, carbenicillin, and related antibiotics
   3001..3105    -  promoter       AmpR promoter: bla
   3132..3182    +  misc_feature   bom (fragment): basis of mobility region from pBR322
   3210..3638    -  rep_origin     f1 ori (sequence partly withheld): f1 bacteriophage origin of replication; arrow indicates direction of (+) strand synthesis
   3642..3799    -  CDS            lacZα (fragment): LacZα fragment of β-galactosidase; lacZ fragment
   3802..2       +  promoter       T7 promoter (across the origin): promoter for bacteriophage T7 RNA polymerase
