[The description below was written by a language model from this plasmid's Addgene catalogue record and pLannotate feature annotations shown in this document.]
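Description:
pISH-Barx2 is a riboprobe template plasmid built on the pGEM-T Easy cloning vector, carrying an 801 bp fragment of the mouse homeobox gene Barx2. It is meant solely as a template for in vitro transcription of labelled RNA probes for in situ hybridization, and the record explicitly states that it is not intended for gene expression. The plasmid is maintained in E. coli at high copy through a ColE1/pUC-type origin and is selected with ampicillin via the β-lactamase gene and its native promoter. An f1 phage origin is also present, a standard backbone feature that permits single-stranded DNA production.

The insert sits in the multiple cloning site, which interrupts the lacZα coding region downstream of the lac promoter, operator and CAP site, the arrangement that supports blue/white screening in this vector family. It is flanked by opposing bacteriophage promoters, T7 on one side and SP6 on the other, so either strand can be transcribed. According to the depositor's note, linearizing with NcoI and transcribing with SP6 RNA polymerase gives the antisense probe. This agrees with the feature table, where the Barx2 coding fragment lies on the forward strand and SP6 points back into it.

The automated annotation labels the insert by similarity to human BARX2, which reflects homology rather than species; the catalogue entry gives mouse. The annotated coding match covers only part of the insert. A short hit to a hornet peptide near the SP6 end is most likely a spurious match. The plasmid comes from a study of homeobox gene expression in the mouse olfactory epithelium.
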