Addgene plasmid #84307: pISH-Barx2
Purpose: Use to synthesize riboprobes for in situ hybridization (ISH) probe for Barx2. Not for gene expression.
Depositing lab: Peter Mombaerts. Depositing organization: Max Planck Research Unit for Neurogenetics. Publication: Expression of homeobox genes in the mouse olfactory epithelium. Parrilla M, Chang I, Degl'Innocenti A, Omura M. J Comp Neurol. 2016 Oct 1;524(14):2713-39. doi: 10.1002/cne.24051. Epub 2016 Jun 19. PubMed 27243442.
Backbone
  Vector backbone: pGEM-T easy
  Backbone manufacturer: Promega
  Backbone size w/o insert (bp): 3015
Growth in bacteria
  Bacterial resistance: Ampicillin, 100 μg/mL
  Growth temperature: 37°C
  Growth strain: DH5alpha
  Copy number: High Copy
Gene/Insert
  Gene/Insert name: Barx2
  Species: M. musculus (mouse)
  Insert size (bp): 801
  Entrez Gene: Barx2 (a.k.a. 2310006E12Rik, Barx2b)
  Cloning method: Unknown
  Sequencing primers: 5′ T7; 3′ SP6
Terms and licenses: Academic/Nonprofit Terms; Industry Terms: Not Available to Industry
Depositor comments: NcoI digestion and SP6 RNA polymerase for antisense probe
How to cite: pISH-Barx2 was a gift from Peter Mombaerts (Addgene plasmid # 84307 ; http://n2t.net/addgene:84307 ; RRID:Addgene_84307)
