>Addgene plasmid #84307 | pISH-Barx2 | depositor partial sequence | sequence record 160913 | insert
AGACAGAACAGCCCACGCCCAGGCAGAAGAAACCACGCAGAAGTCGCACCATCTTCACCGAGCTGCAGCT
CATGGGCCTAGAGAAGAAATTCCAGAAGCAGAAGTATTTGTCTACCCCAGACAGGTTGGACTTGGCCCAG
TCTCTGGGACTCACTCAGCTGCAAGTGAAGACTTGGTATCAGAATCGCAGGATGAAATGGAAGAAGATGG
TCCTTAAAGGTGGACAGGAAGCACCCACAAAACCTAAGGGGCGCCCTAAGAAGAATTCCATTCCCACATC
AGAGGAGATTGAAGCTGAAGAGAAGATGAACAGCCAGGCTCAGAGCCAGGAGCTGCTGGAATCCTCGGAG
AGACAGGAGGAGCCCTGTGATACCCAGGAGCCCAAAGCGTGCCTTGTCCCCTTGGAGGTGGCAGAACCTA
TTCACCAGCCCCAGGAGTTATCAGAAGCTTCCTCTGAACCCCCACCATTAAGCTAAAATAAAGTTCTTTG
AGGGGAAGGGGGAGCTGGGAAGAAGGGAAGAGAGAGGCAAGGAGAATGAGGGAGAGAAGACCTCTAAAGA
CTAGTAACGTGGGTAGAGGAGCACTTCTGGTCTCCCACGTCCCAGCGTCATTTTCATCGGAAGCATTTGA
TGAAGACTCGATTGTGTGGGACTTAACCTTCTTGCAAGGCTGTGTTAGGCACAGATACCCTTCTGTAAGG
GAGATAGCGCCTTGGATCTGATTGCCCAGGCTTGGGTGATAGCTGCAGGGCTGGCTACAGCAGCTCCGCT
GGCCTGCAGCAAGGGCTGCTCTTCTCCCTCC
