>Addgene plasmid #84307 | pISH-Barx2 | addgene partial sequence | sequence record 166089 | T7 5'-TAATACGACTCACTATAGGG-3'
CTCCCGGCCGCCATGGCGGCCGCGGGAATTCGATTAGACAGAACAGCCCACGCCCAGGCAGAAGAAACCA
CGCAGAAGTCGCACCATCTTCACCGAGCTGCAGCTCATGGGCCTAGAGAAGAAATTCCAGAAGCAGAAGT
ATTTGTCTACCCCAGACAGGTTGGACTTGGCCCAGTCTCTGGGACTCACTCAGCTGCAAGTGAAGACTTG
GTATCAGAATCGCAGGATGAAATGGAAGAAGATGGTCCTTAAAGGTGGACAGGAAGCACCCACAAAACCT
AAGGGGCGCCCTAAGAAGAATTCCATTCCCACATCAGAGGAGATTGAAGCTGAAGAGAAGATGAACAGCC
AGGCTCAGAGCCAGGAGCTGCTGGAATCCTCGGAGAGACAGGAGGAGCCCTGTGATACCCAGGAGCCCAA
AGCGTGCCTTGTCCCCTTGGAGGTGGCAGAACCTATTCACCAGCCCCAGGAGTTATCAGAAGCTTCCTCT
GAACCCCCACCATTAAGCTAAAATAAAGTTCTTTGAGGGGAAGGGGGAGCTGGGAAGAAGGGAAGAGAGA
GGCAAGGAGAATGAGGGAGAGAAGACCTCTAAAGACTAGTAACGTGGGTAGAGGAGCACTTCTGGTCTCC
CACGTCCCAGCGTCATTTTCATCGGAAGCATTTGATGAAGACTCGATTGTGTGGGACTTAACCTTCTTGC
AAGGCTGTGTTAGGCACAGATACCCTTCTGTAAGGGAGATAGCGCCTTGGATCTGATTGCCCAGGCTTGG
GTGATAGCTGCAGGGCTGGCTACAGCAGCTCCGCTGGCCTGCAGCAAGGGCTGCTCTTCTCCCTCCAATC
ACTAGTGAATTCGCGGCCGCCTGCAGGTCGACCATATGGGAGAGCTCCCAACGCGTTGGATGCATAGCTT
GAGTATTCTATAGTGTCACCTA
