>Addgene plasmid #84307 | pISH-Barx2 | addgene partial sequence | sequence record 166090 | SP6 5'-ATTTAGGTGACACTATAG-3'
ACGCGTTGGGAGCTCTCCCATATGGTCGACCTGCAGGCGGCCGCGAATTCACTAGTGATTGGAGGGAGAA
GAGCAGCCCTTGCTGCAGGCCAGCGGAGCTGCTGTAGCCAGCCCTGCAGCTATCACCCAAGCCTGGGCAA
TCAGATCCAAGGCGCTATCTCCCTTACAGAAGGGTATCTGTGCCTAACACAGCCTTGCAAGAAGGTTAAG
TCCCACACAATCGAGTCTTCATCAAATGCTTCCGATGAAAATGACGCTGGGACGTGGGAGACCAGAAGTG
CTCCTCTACCCACGTTACTAGTCTTTAGAGGTCTTCTCTCCCTCATTCTCCTTGCCTCTCTCTTCCCTTC
TTCCCAGCTCCCCCTTCCCCTCAAAGAACTTTATTTTAGCTTAATGGTGGGGGTTCAGAGGAAGCTTCTG
ATAACTCCTGGGGCTGGTGAATAGGTTCTGCCACCTCCAAGGGGACAAGGCACGCTTTGGGCTCCTGGGT
ATCACAGGGCTCCTCCTGTCTCTCCGAGGATTCCAGCAGCTCCTGGCTCTGAGCCTGGCTGTTCATCTTC
TCTTCAGCTTCAATCTCCTCTGATGTGGGAATGGAATTCTTCTTAGGGCGCCCCTTAGGTTTTGTGGGTG
CTTCCTGTCCACCTTTAAGGACCATCTTCTTCCATTTCATCCTGCGATTCTGATACCAAGTCTTCACTTG
CAGCTGAGTGAGTCCCAGAGACTGGGCCAAGTCCAACCTGTCTGGGGTAGACAAATACTTCTGCTTCTGG
AATTTCTTCTCTAGGCCCATGAGCTGCAGCTCGGTGAAGATGGTGCGACTTCTGCGTGGTTTCTTCTGCC
TGGGCGTGGGCTGTTCTGTCTAATCGAATTCCCGCGGCCGCCATGGCGGCCGGGAGCATGCGACGTCGGG
CCCAATTCGCCCTATAGTGAGTCGTATTACAATTCACTGGCCGTCGTTTTACAACGTCGTGACTGGGAAA
ACCCTGGCGTTACCCAACTTAATCGCCTTGCAGCACATCCCCCTTTCGCCAGCTGGCGTAATA
